Addgene plasmid #205756: pcDuex2-Dronpa
Purpose: Expression of Dronpa in mamalian cells
Depositing lab: Edward Boyden. Depositing organization: Massachusetts Institute of Technology. Publication: Temporally multiplexed imaging of dynamic signaling networks in living cells. Qian Y, Celiker OT, Wang Z, Guner-Ataman B, Boyden ES. Cell. 2023 Dec 7;186(25):5656-5672.e21. doi: 10.1016/j.cell.2023.11.010. Epub 2023 Nov 28. PubMed 38029746.
Backbone
  Vector backbone: pcDuex2
  Vector type: Mammalian Expression
Growth in bacteria
  Bacterial resistance: Ampicillin, 100 μg/mL
  Growth temperature: 37°C
  Growth strain: DH5alpha
  Copy number: High Copy
Gene/Insert
  Gene/Insert name: Dronpa
  Species: Synthetic
  Insert size (bp): 675
  Mutation: wt
  Cloning method: Restriction Enzyme; 5′ cloning site Unknown (unknown if destroyed); 3′ cloning site Unknown (unknown if destroyed)
Terms and licenses: Academic/Nonprofit Terms; Industry Terms: Not Available to Industry
Depositor comments: Please visit https://www.biorxiv.org/content/10.1101/2022.08.22.504781v1.full for bioRxiv preprint.
How to cite: pcDuex2-Dronpa was a gift from Edward Boyden (Addgene plasmid # 205756 ; http://n2t.net/addgene:205756 ; RRID:Addgene_205756)
