[The description below was written by a language model from this plasmid's Addgene catalogue record and pLannotate feature annotations shown in this document.]
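Description:
pcDuex2-Dronpa is a 6,062-nt mammalian expression plasmid built on the pcDuex2 backbone and carrying the coding sequence for Dronpa, a monomeric green fluorescent protein that can be reversibly photoswitched. The insert is recorded as synthetic, wild type and about 675 bp, and is annotated in the sequence as Dronpa-Green1. In bacteria the plasmid is maintained at high copy through a ColE1/pUC-type origin and selected with ampicillin via a β-lactamase gene under its own promoter. An f1 phage origin is also present, along with small remnants of lac regulatory sequence and a pBR322 bom fragment that are backbone leftovers.

The Dronpa open reading frame lies downstream of the human cytomegalovirus immediate-early enhancer and promoter and is terminated by the bovine growth hormone polyadenylation signal, giving strong constitutive expression in transfected mammalian cells. Between the CMV promoter and the start of the gene, the annotation also detects a fragment of the trc promoter and a phage T7 gene 10 ribosome binding site. This suggests the same cassette may also be expressed in E. coli, although the record states only the mammalian purpose. A second cassette places a neomycin phosphotransferase gene under the SV40 enhancer/early promoter with an SV40 poly(A) signal, which would normally allow G418 selection of stable mammalian lines. A short ble fragment follows it, and the brief HIV-1 LTR match is probably an incidental hit. No fusion tags or targeting sequences are annotated on Dronpa, and the cloning sites are recorded as unknown. The associated work concerns temporally multiplexed imaging of signalling dynamics in living cells, where this plasmid supplies unfused Dronpa.
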