Features (pLannotate 1.2.2; 21 found; start..end, strand, type, name):
     28..80      -  misc_feature   bom (fragment): basis of mobility region from pBR322
    235..614     +  enhancer       CMV enhancer: human cytomegalovirus immediate early enhancer
    615..818     +  promoter       CMV promoter: human cytomegalovirus (CMV) immediate early promoter
    814..847     +  LTR            5' LTR (truncated) (fragment): truncated 5' long terminal repeat (LTR) from HIV-1
    860..883     +  promoter       trc promoter (fragment): strong E. coli promoter; hybrid between the trp and lac UV5 promoters
    912..934     +  RBS            RBS: efficient ribosome binding site from bacteriophage T7 gene 10 (Olins and Rangwala, 1989)
    944..1621    +  CDS            Dronpa-Green1: monomeric photoswitchable Dronpa-Green1 fluorescent protein
   1659..1883    +  polyA_signal   bGH poly(A) signal: bovine growth hormone polyadenylation signal
   1887..1908    +  promoter       SV40 promoter (fragment): SV40 enhancer and early promoter
   1929..2357    +  rep_origin     f1 ori (sequence partly withheld): f1 bacteriophage origin of replication; arrow indicates direction of (+) strand synthesis
   2371..2700    +  promoter       SV40 promoter: SV40 enhancer and early promoter
   2767..3558    +  CDS            neo: KKA2_KLEPN - Also known as kan, nptII. Experimental evidence at protein level: Swiss-Prot protein existence level 1. Resistance to kanamycin, neomycin, paromomycin, ribostamycin, butirosin and gentamicin B. From Klebsiella pneumoniae.
   3582..3740    +  CDS            ble (fragment): BLE_KLEPN - Experimental evidence at protein level: Swiss-Prot protein existence level 1. Binding protein with a strong affinity to the bleomycin family of antibiotics. Binds to CL990; an antimitotic-antibiotic compound. From Klebsiella pneumoniae.
   3735..3856    +  polyA_signal   SV40 poly(A) signal: SV40 polyadenylation signal
   3929..3945    -  protein_bind   lac operator: The lac repressor binds to the lac operator to inhibit transcription in E. coli. This inhibition can be relieved by adding lactose or isopropyl-β-D-thiogalactopyranoside (IPTG). lac repressor encoded by lacI
   3953..3983    -  promoter       lac promoter: promoter for the E. coli lac operon
   3998..4019    -  protein_bind   CAP binding site: CAP binding activates transcription in the presence of cAMP. E. coli catabolite activator protein
   4032..4124    -  CDS            lacI (fragment): lac repressor; lacI; The lac repressor binds to the lac operator to inhibit transcription in E. coli. This inhibition can be relieved by adding lactose or isopropyl-β-D-thiogalactopyranoside (IPTG).
   4307..4895    -  rep_origin     ori: high-copy-number ColE1/pMB1/pBR322/pUC origin of replication
   5066..5926    -  CDS            AmpR: β-lactamase; bla; confers resistance to ampicillin, carbenicillin, and related antibiotics
   5927..6031    -  promoter       AmpR promoter: bla
>Addgene plasmid #205756 | pcDuex2-Dronpa | addgene full sequence | sequence record 405276 | Addgene NGS Result
GACGGATCGGGAGATCTCCCGATCCCCTATGGTGCACTCTCAGTACAATCTGCTCTGATGCCGCATAGTT
AAGCCAGTATCTGCTCCCTGCTTGTGTGTTGGAGGTCGCTGAGTAGTGCGCGAGCAAAATTTAAGCTACA
ACAAGGCAAGGCTTGACCGACAATTGCATGAAGAATCTGCTTAGGGTTAGGCGTTTTGCGCTGCTTCGCG
ATGTACGGGCCAGATATACGCGTTGACATTGATTATTGACTAGTTATTAATAGTAATCAATTACGGGGTC
ATTAGTTCATAGCCCATATATGGAGTTCCGCGTTACATAACTTACGGTAAATGGCCCGCCTGGCTGACCG
CCCAACGACCCCCGCCCATTGACGTCAATAATGACGTATGTTCCCATAGTAACGCCAATAGGGACTTTCC
ATTGACGTCAATGGGTGGAGTATTTACGGTAAACTGCCCACTTGGCAGTACATCAAGTGTATCATATGCC
AAGTACGCCCCCTATTGACGTCAATGACGGTAAATGGCCCGCCTGGCATTATGCCCAGTACATGACCTTA
TGGGACTTTCCTACTTGGCAGTACATCTACGTATTAGTCATCGCTATTACCATGGTGATGCGGTTTTGGC
AGTACATCAATGGGCGTGGATAGCGGTTTGACTCACGGGGATTTCCAAGTCTCCACCCCATTGACGTCAA
TGGGAGTTTGTTTTGGCACCAAAATCAACGGGACTTTCCAAAATGTCGTAACAACTCCGCCCCATTGACG
CAAATGGGCGGTAGGCGTGTACGGTGGGAGGTCTATATAAGCAGAGCTCTCTGGCTAACTAGAGAACCCA
CTGCTTACTGGTCCGGATTCAATTAATCATCGGCTCGTATAATATACCCGTTTTTTTGGGCTAGAAATAA
TTTTGTCTAACTTTAAGAAGGAGATATCTCGAGATGGTGAGTGTGATTAAACCAGACATGAAGATCAAGC
TGCGTATGGAAGGCGCTGTAAATGGACACCCGTTCGCGATTGAAGGAGTTGGCCTTGGGAAGCCTTTCGA
GGGAAAACAGAGTATGGACCTTAAAGTCAAAGAAGGCGGACCTCTGCCTTTCGCCTATGACATCTTGACA
ACTGTGTTCTGTTACGGCAACAGGGTATTCGCCAAATACCCAGAAAATATAGTAGACTATTTCAAGCAGT
CGTTTCCTGAGGGCTACTCTTGGGAACGAAGCATGAATTACGAAGACGGGGGCATTTGTAACGCGACAAA
CGACATAACCCTGGATGGTGACTGTTATATCTATGAAATTCGATTTGATGGTGTGAACTTTCCTGCCAAT
GGTCCAGTTATGCAGAAGAGGACTGTGAAATGGGAGCCATCCACTGAGAAATTGTATGTGCGTGATGGAG
TGCTGAAGGGTGATGTTAACATGGCTCTGTCGCTTGAAGGAGGTGGCCATTACCGATGTGACTTCAAAAC
TACTTATAAAGCTAAGAAGGTTGTCCAGTTGCCAGACTATCACTTTGTGGACCACCACATTGAGATTAAA
AGCCACGACAAAGATTACAGTAATGTTAATCTGCATGAGCACGCCGAAGCGCATTCTGAGCTGCCGAGGC
AGGCCAAGTAATCTAGAGGGCCCGTTTAAACCCGCTGATCAGCCTCGACTGTGCCTTCTAGTTGCCAGCC
ATCTGTTGTTTGCCCCTCCCCCGTGCCTTCCTTGACCCTGGAAGGTGCCACTCCCACTGTCCTTTCCTAA
TAAAATGAGGAAATTGCATCGCATTGTCTGAGTAGGTGTCATTCTATTCTGGGGGGTGGGGTGGGGCAGG
ACAGCAAGGGGGAGGATTGGGAAGACAATAGCAGGCATGCTGGGGATGCGGTGGGCTCTATGGCTTCTGA
GGCGGAAAGAACCAGCTGGGGCTCTAGGGGGTATCCCC
[124 nt withheld, positions 1929-2052]
C
[91 nt withheld, positions 2054-2144]
A
[49 nt withheld, positions 2146-2194]
CCTTTGACGTTGGAGTCCACGTTCTTT
[37 nt withheld, positions 2222-2258]
ACCCTATCTCGGTCTATTCTTTTGATTTATAAGGGATTTTGCCGATTTCGGCCTATTGGTTAAAAAATGA
GCTGATTTAACAAAAATTTAACGCGAATTAATTCTGTGGAATGTGTGTCAGTTAGGGTGTGGAAAGTCCC
CAGGCTCCCCAGCAGGCAGAAGTATGCAAAGCATGCATCTCAATTAGTCAGCAACCAGGTGTGGAAAGTC
CCCAGGCTCCCCAGCAGGCAGAAGTATGCAAAGCATGCATCTCAATTAGTCAGCAACCATAGTCCCGCCC
CTAACTCCGCCCATCCCGCCCCTAACTCCGCCCAGTTCCGCCCATTCTCCGCCCCATGGCTGACTAATTT
TTTTTATTTATGCAGAGGCCGAGGCCGCCTCTGCCTCTGAGCTATTCCAGAAGTAGTGAGGAGGCTTTTT
TGGAGGCCTAGGCTTTTGCAAAAAGCTCCCGGGAGCTTGTATATCCATTTTCGGATCTGATCAAGAGACA
GGATGAGGATCGTTTCGCATGATTGAACAAGATGGATTGCACGCAGGTTCTCCGGCCGCTTGGGTGGAGA
GGCTATTCGGCTATGACTGGGCACAACAGACAATCGGCTGCTCTGATGCCGCCGTGTTCCGGCTGTCAGC
GCAGGGGCGCCCGGTTCTTTTTGTCAAGACCGACCTGTCCGGTGCCCTGAATGAACTGCAGGACGAGGCA
GCGCGGCTATCGTGGCTGGCCACGACGGGCGTTCCTTGCGCAGCTGTGCTCGACGTTGTCACTGAAGCGG
GAAGGGACTGGCTGCTATTGGGCGAAGTGCCGGGGCAGGATCTCCTGTCATCTCACCTTGCTCCTGCCGA
GAAAGTATCCATCATGGCTGATGCAATGCGGCGGCTGCATACGCTTGATCCGGCTACCTGCCCATTCGAC
CACCAAGCGAAACATCGCATCGAGCGAGCACGTACTCGGATGGAAGCCGGTCTTGTCGATCAGGATGATC
TGGACGAAGAGCATCAGGGGCTCGCGCCAGCCGAACTGTTCGCCAGGCTCAAGGCGCGCATGCCCGACGG
CGAGGATCTCGTCGTGACCCATGGCGATGCCTGCTTGCCGAATATCATGGTGGAAAATGGCCGCTTTTCT
GGATTCATCGACTGTGGCCGGCTGGGTGTGGCGGACCGCTATCAGGACATAGCGTTGGCTACCCGTGATA
TTGCTGAAGAGCTTGGCGGCGAATGGGCTGACCGCTTCCTCGTGCTTTACGGTATCGCCGCTCCCGATTC
GCAGCGCATCGCCTTCTATCGCCTTCTTGACGAGTTCTTCTGAGCGGGACTCTGGGGTTCGAAATGACCG
ACCAAGCGACGCCCAACCTGCCATCACGAGATTTCGATTCCACCGCCGCCTTCTATGAAAGGTTGGGCTT
CGGAATCGTTTTCCGGGACGCCGGCTGGATGATCCTCCAGCGCGGGGATCTCATGCTGGAGTTCTTCGCC
CACCCCAACTTGTTTATTGCAGCTTATAATGGTTACAAATAAAGCAATAGCATCACAAATTTCACAAATA
AAGCATTTTTTTCACTGCATTCTAGTTGTGGTTTGTCCAAACTCATCAATGTATCTTATCATGTCTGTAT
ACCGTCGACCTCTAGCTAGAGCTTGGCGTAATCATGGTCATAGCTGTTTCCTGTGTGAAATTGTTATCCG
CTCACAATTCCACACAACATACGAGCCGGAAGCATAAAGTGTAAAGCCTGGGGTGCCTAATGAGTGAGCT
AACTCACATTAATTGCGTTGCGCTCACTGCCCGCTTTCCAGTCGGGAAACCTGTCGTGCCAGCTGCATTA
ATGAATCGGCCAACGCGCGGGGAGAGGCGGTTTGCGTATTGGGCGCTCTTCCGCTTCCTCGCTCACTGAC
TCGCTGCGCTCGGTCGTTCGGCTGCGGCGAGCGGTATCAGCTCACTCAAAGGCGGTAATACGGTTATCCA
CAGAATCAGGGGATAACGCAGGAAAGAACATGTGAGCAAAAGGCCAGCAAAAGGCCAGGAACCGTAAAAA
GGCCGCGTTGCTGGCGTTTTTCCATAGGCTCCGCCCCCCTGACGAGCATCACAAAAATCGACGCTCAAGT
CAGAGGTGGCGAAACCCGACAGGACTATAAAGATACCAGGCGTTTCCCCCTGGAAGCTCCCTCGTGCGCT
CTCCTGTTCCGACCCTGCCGCTTACCGGATACCTGTCCGCCTTTCTCCCTTCGGGAAGCGTGGCGCTTTC
TCATAGCTCACGCTGTAGGTATCTCAGTTCGGTGTAGGTCGTTCGCTCCAAGCTGGGCTGTGTGCACGAA
CCCCCCGTTCAGCCCGACCGCTGCGCCTTATCCGGTAACTATCGTCTTGAGTCCAACCCGGTAAGACACG
ACTTATCGCCACTGGCAGCAGCCACTGGTAACAGGATTAGCAGAGCGAGGTATGTAGGCGGTGCTACAGA
GTTCTTGAAGTGGTGGCCTAACTACGGCTACACTAGAAGAACAGTATTTGGTATCTGCGCTCTGCTGAAG
CCAGTTACCTTCGGAAAAAGAGTTGGTAGCTCTTGATCCGGCAAACAAACCACCGCTGGTAGCGGTGGTT
TTTTTGTTTGCAAGCAGCAGATTACGCGCAGAAAAAAAGGATCTCAAGAAGATCCTTTGATCTTTTCTAC
GGGGTCTGACGCTCAGTGGAACGAAAACTCACGTTAAGGGATTTTGGTCATGAGATTATCAAAAAGGATC
TTCACCTAGATCCTTTTAAATTAAAAATGAAGTTTTAAATCAATCTAAAGTATATATGAGTAAACTTGGT
CTGACAGTTACCAATGCTTAATCAGTGAGGCACCTATCTCAGCGATCTGTCTATTTCGTTCATCCATAGT
TGCCTGACTCCCCGTCGTGTAGATAACTACGATACGGGAGGGCTTACCATCTGGCCCCAGTGCTGCAATG
ATACCGCGAGACCCACGCTCACCGGCTCCAGATTTATCAGCAATAAACCAGCCAGCCGGAAGGGCCGAGC
GCAGAAGTGGTCCTGCAACTTTATCCGCCTCCATCCAGTCTATTAATTGTTGCCGGGAAGCTAGAGTAAG
TAGTTCGCCAGTTAATAGTTTGCGCAACGTTGTTGCCATTGCTACAGGCATCGTGGTGTCACGCTCGTCG
TTTGGTATGGCTTCATTCAGCTCCGGTTCCCAACGATCAAGGCGAGTTACATGATCCCCCATGTTGTGCA
AAAAAGCGGTTAGCTCCTTCGGTCCTCCGATCGTTGTCAGAAGTAAGTTGGCCGCAGTGTTATCACTCAT
GGTTATGGCAGCACTGCATAATTCTCTTACTGTCATGCCATCCGTAAGATGCTTTTCTGTGACTGGTGAG
TACTCAACCAAGTCATTCTGAGAATAGTGTATGCGGCGACCGAGTTGCTCTTGCCCGGCGTCAATACGGG
ATAATACCGCGCCACATAGCAGAACTTTAAAAGTGCTCATCATTGGAAAACGTTCTTCGGGGCGAAAACT
CTCAAGGATCTTACCGCTGTTGAGATCCAGTTCGATGTAACCCACTCGTGCACCCAACTGATCTTCAGCA
TCTTTTACTTTCACCAGCGTTTCTGGGTGAGCAAAAACAGGAAGGCAAAATGCCGCAAAAAAGGGAATAA
GGGCGACACGGAAATGTTGAATACTCATACTCTTCCTTTTTCAATATTATTGAAGCATTTATCAGGGTTA
TTGTCTCATGAGCGGATACATATTTGAATGTATTTAGAAAAATAAACAAATAGGGGTTCCGCGCACATTT
CCCCGAAAAGTGCCACCTGACGTC
